Addgene plasmid #222571: pPB-cT3G-cERP2-DMRT1
Purpose: PiggyBac transposon plasmid for doxycycline inducible expression of DMRT1
Depositing lab: George Church. Depositing organization: Harvard Medical School. Publication: Induction of Meiosis from Human Pluripotent Stem Cells. Pierson Smela M, Adams J, Ma C, Breimann L, Widocki U, Shioda T, Church GM. bioRxiv 2024.05.31.596483 10.1101/2024.05.31.596483.
Backbone
  Vector backbone: pPB-cT3G-cERP2
  Vector type: Mammalian Expression
  Selectable markers: Puromycin
Growth in bacteria
  Bacterial resistance: Ampicillin, 100 μg/mL
  Growth temperature: 37°C
  Growth strain: DH5alpha
  Copy number: High Copy
Gene/Insert
  Gene/Insert name: DMRT1
  Species: H. sapiens (human)
  Entrez Gene: DMRT1 (a.k.a. CT154, DMT1)
  Cloning method: Gateway Cloning
Terms and licenses: Academic/Nonprofit Terms; Industry Terms: Not Available to Industry
Depositor comments: Please visit https://doi.org/10.1101/2024.05.31.596483 for bioRxiv preprint.
How to cite: pPB-cT3G-cERP2-DMRT1 was a gift from George Church (Addgene plasmid # 222571 ; http://n2t.net/addgene:222571 ; RRID:Addgene_222571)
