[The description below was written by a language model from this plasmid's Addgene catalogue record and pLannotate feature annotations shown in this document.]
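Description:
pPB-cT3G-cERP2-DMRT1 is a mammalian expression plasmid built on the pPB-cT3G-cERP2 backbone and designed as a PiggyBac transposon donor for doxycycline-inducible expression of human DMRT1. In bacteria it is maintained as a high-copy plasmid through a ColE1/pUC-type origin and selected with ampicillin via the β-lactamase gene. The PiggyBac terminal repeats that would define the transposable segment are not called out in the automated feature table, so their positions cannot be stated from the record. Several short annotations (fragments of lacZα, lacI, rop, bom, SNR52 promoter, gRNA scaffold, a partial 3xHA match) appear to be backbone remnants or low-confidence hits rather than functional parts.

The payload consists of two divergently arranged units. In the first, a third-generation Tet-responsive promoter (TRE3G type, tet operator repeats upstream of a minimal promoter) drives the DMRT1 coding sequence. This sequence was introduced by Gateway cloning and is flanked by attB1 and attB2 sites, followed by an SV40 polyadenylation signal. In the second, on the opposite strand, a CMV enhancer fused to the EF-1α core promoter constitutively expresses a reverse tetracycline transactivator (annotated as rtTA3 with VP16-derived minimal activation domains). The puromycin N-acetyltransferase gene lies downstream, ahead of another SV40 poly(A) signal; how the two coding regions are linked is not annotated. This all-in-one layout means a single integrated transposon supplies the transactivator, the puromycin marker for selecting stable cells, and the inducible gene, which is switched on when doxycycline allows rtTA to bind the TRE.

DMRT1 is a transcription factor involved in male sex determination and in regulating germ cell mitosis versus meiosis. The associated work concerns inducing meiosis from human pluripotent stem cells, which suggests use for controlled factor overexpression in such cells.
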