Features (pLannotate 1.2.2; 27 found; start..end, strand, type, name):
      8..256     +  promoter       TRE3GV promoter (fragment): 3rd-generation Tet-responsive promoter that can be activated by binding of Tet-On® 3G, optimized for retroviral and lentiviral vectors
    263..304     +  promoter       tight TRE promoter (fragment): Tet-responsive promoter PTight, consisting of seven tet operator sequences followed by the minimal CMV promoter
    368..385     +  protein_bind   attB1 (fragment): mutant version of attB; core recombination site for the Gateway® BP reaction BP Clonase™
    391..1509    +  CDS            DMRT1: DMRT1_HUMAN - Also known as DMT1. Experimental evidence at protein level: Swiss-Prot protein existence level 1. Transcription factor that plays a key role in male sex determination and differentiation by controlling testis development and male germ cell proliferation. Plays a central role in spermatogonia by inhibiting meiosis in undifferentiated spermatogonia and promoting mitosis, leading to spermatogonial development and allowing abundant and continuous production of sperm. Acts both as a transcription repressor and activator: prevents meiosis by restricting retinoic acid (RA)-dependent tra
   1512..1535    -  protein_bind   attB2: mutant version of attB; recombination site for the Gateway® BP reaction BP Clonase™
   1537..1565    +  CDS            3xHA (fragment): three tandem HA epitope tags
   1603..1625    +  promoter       SNR52 promoter (fragment): promoter for the S. cerevisiae small nucleolar RNA gene SNR52
   1646..1669    +  misc_RNA       gRNA scaffold (fragment): guide RNA scaffold for the Streptococcus pyogenes CRISPR/Cas9 system
   1730..1864    -  polyA_signal   SV40 poly(A) signal: SV40 polyadenylation signal
   2177..2334    +  CDS            lacZα (fragment): LacZα fragment of β-galactosidase; lacZ fragment
   2340..2439    -  misc_feature   bom (fragment): basis of mobility region from pBR322
   2543..2578    -  CDS            rop (fragment): Rop protein, which maintains plasmids at low copy number; rop
   2674..2778    +  promoter       AmpR promoter: bla
   2779..3639    +  CDS            AmpR: β-lactamase; bla; confers resistance to ampicillin, carbenicillin, and related antibiotics
   3810..4398    +  rep_origin     ori: high-copy-number ColE1/pMB1/pBR322/pUC origin of replication
   4581..4673    +  CDS            lacI (fragment): lac repressor; lacI; The lac repressor binds to the lac operator to inhibit transcription in E. coli. This inhibition can be relieved by adding lactose or isopropyl-β-D-thiogalactopyranoside (IPTG).
   4679..4762    +  CDS            lacI (fragment): lac repressor; lacI; The lac repressor binds to the lac operator to inhibit transcription in E. coli. This inhibition can be relieved by adding lactose or isopropyl-β-D-thiogalactopyranoside (IPTG).
   4775..4796    +  protein_bind   CAP binding site: CAP binding activates transcription in the presence of cAMP. E. coli catabolite activator protein
   4811..4841    +  promoter       lac promoter: promoter for the E. coli lac operon
   4849..4865    +  protein_bind   lac operator: The lac repressor binds to the lac operator to inhibit transcription in E. coli. This inhibition can be relieved by adding lactose or isopropyl-β-D-thiogalactopyranoside (IPTG). lac repressor encoded by lacI
   5153..5234    -  polyA_signal   SV40 poly(A) signal: SV40 polyadenylation signal
   5257..5340    -  CDS            large T antigen (fragment): large T antigen from SV40 (simian virus 40)
   5354..5950    -  CDS            pac: PUAC_STRAD - Protein predicted: Swiss-Prot protein existence level 4. Detoxification of puromycin. From Streptomyces alboniger.
   6023..6133    -  CDS            VP48: 3 tandem repeats of the minimal activation domain of herpes simplex virus VP16 (Cheng et al., 2013)
   6063..6760    -  CDS            rtTA3 (fragment): reverse tetracycline transactivator 3 activates expression from Tet-responsive promoters in the presence of doxycycline
   6813..7024    -  promoter       EF-1α core promoter: core promoter for human elongation factor EF-1α
   7025..7404    -  enhancer       CMV enhancer: human cytomegalovirus immediate early enhancer
>Addgene plasmid #222571 | pPB-cT3G-cERP2-DMRT1 | addgene full sequence | sequence record 442480 | Addgene NGS Result
TCACCTCGAGTTTACTCCCTATCAGTGATAGAGAACGTATGAAGAGTTTACTCCCTATCAGTGATAGAGA
ACGTATGCAGACTTTACTCCCTATCAGTGATAGAGAACGTATAAGGAGTTTACTCCCTATCAGTGATAGA
GAACGTATGACCAGTTTACTCCCTATCAGTGATAGAGAACGTATCTACAGTTTACTCCCTATCAGTGATA
GAGAACGTATATCCAGTTTACTCCCTATCAGTGATAGAGAACGTATAAGCTTGCCTATATAAGCAGAGCT
CGTTTAGTGAACCGTCAGATCGCCTGGAGACGCCATCCACGCTGTTTTGACCTCCATAGAAGACACCGGG
ACCGATCCAGCCTACCACAAGTTTGTACAAAAAAGTTGGCATGCCCAACGACGAGGCATTCAGCAAGCCC
TCTACACCGTCGGAAGCCCCTCACGCCCCCGGGGTACCGCCGCAGGGCAGAGCCGGGGGCTTTGGCAAAG
CGTCTGGGGCGCTAGTGGGGGCGGCCAGCGGCTCGAGCGCCGGGGGCAGCAGCAGAGGAGGCGGCTCCGG
CTCCGGGGCGTCGGACCTGGGTGCCGGGAGCAAGAAGTCCCCGCGGCTGCCCAAGTGCGCACGCTGCAGG
AACCACGGCTACGCCTCGCCGCTCAAGGGCCACAAGCGCTTCTGCATGTGGCGCGACTGCCAGTGCAAGA
AGTGCAACCTGATCGCCGAGAGGCAGCGCGTGATGGCCGCGCAGGTGGCCCTGAGAAGGCAGCAGGCCCA
GGAGGAGGAATTGGGTATCAGCCACCCCATCCCACTGCCCAGTGCGGCCGAGCTGCTTGTCAAAAGAGAG
AACAATGGCAGTAACCCGTGCCTCATGACTGAGTGCAGTGGCACCTCTCAGCCACCGCCGGCCAGTGTCC
CCACCACTGCAGCTTCAGAGGGACGTATGGTCATCCAGGATATTCCTGCTGTCACCAGCAGAGGGCATGT
GGAGAACACACCTGACCTGGTTTCAGACTCCACCTACTACAGCAGCTTCTACCAGCCGTCTCTGTTTCCT
TATTACAACAATCTATACAACTGCCCGCAGTACTCCATGGCCTTGGCTGCTGATTCTGCTTCTGGGGAGG
TGGGAAATCCCCTCGGGGGATCCCCTGTGAAGAACAGCCTTCGGGGCCTCCCCGGACCTTATGTGCCTGG
TCAGACAGGAAACCAGTGGCAGATGAAGAACATGGAGAACCGCCATGCAATGAGCTCCCAGTACAGGATG
CATTCTTACTACCCGCCTCCCTCTTACCTGGGCCAGAGCGTGCCCCAGTTCTTCACTTTTGAGGATGCTC
CCTCTTACCCGGAAGCCAGGGCGAGCGTATTCTCGCCGCCCAGCAGTCAAGATTCTGGCTTGGTTTCCCT
CTCGAGCAGCTCTCCTATTAGTAACAAGAGCACAAAGGCAGTGCTTGAATGTGAGCCTGCGTCGGAGCCC
AGCAGCTTCACAGTCACTCCCGTCATCGAGGAGGACGAGTGCCCAACTTTCTTGTACAAAGTGGTATACC
CATACGATGTTCCAGATTACGCTTAGTAATGAGAAATACTCAGAAGATGTCACTCACCATAGTCCGCAGT
GAAAGATAAATGATCTTATTGGAGACAACAACGCAGTTTTAGAGCTAGAAATAGCAAGTAGGCCACTGAG
CAAGAACTATGAATGAGATCTTTAGACATATTGCGGCCGCTTTCTCCGCGATCCAGACATGATAAGATAC
ATTGATGAGTTTGGACAAACCAAAACTAGAATGCAGTGAAAAAAATGCCTTATTTGTGAAATTTGTGATG
CTATTGCCTTATTTGTAACCATTATAAGCTGCAATAAACAAGTTATCTATAACAAGAAAATATATATATA
ATAAGTTATCACGTAAGTAGAACATGAAATAACAATATAATTATCGTATGAGTTAAATCTTAAAAGTCAC
GTAAAAGATAATCATGCGTCATTTTGACTCACGCGGTCGTTATAGTTCAAAATCAGTGACACTTACCGCA
TTGACAAGCACGCCTCACGGGAGCTCCAAGCGGCGACTGAGATGTCCTAAATGCACAGCGACGGATTCGC
GCTATTTAGAAAGAGAGAGCAATATTTCAAGAATGCATGCGTCAATTTTACGCAGACTATCTTTCTAGGG
TTAAGAATTCACTGGCCGTCGTTTTACAACGTCGTGACTGGGAAAACCCTGGCGTTACCCAACTTAATCG
CCTTGCAGCACATCCCCCTTTCGCCAGCTGGCGTAATAGCGAAGAGGCCCGCACCGATCGCCCTTCCCAA
CAGTTGCGCAGCCTGAATGGCGAATGGCGCCTGATGCGGTATTTTCTCCTTACGCATCTGTGCGGTATTT
CACACCGCATATGGTGCACTCTCAGTACAATCTGCTCTGATGCCGCATAGTTAAGCCAGCCCCGACACCC
GCCAACACCCGCTGACGCGCCCTGACGGGCTTGTCTGCTCCCGGCATCCGCTTACAGACAAGCTGTGACC
ATGTCTCCGGGAGCTGCATGTGTCAGAGGTTTTCACCGTCATCACCGAAACACGCGAGTTCGAAAGGGCC
TCGTGATACGCCTATTTTTATAGGTTAATGTCATGATAATAATGGTTTCTTAGACGTCAGGTGGCACTTT
TCGGGGAAATGTGCGCGGAACCCCTATTTGTTTATTTTTCTAAATACATTCAAATATGTATCCGCTCATG
AGACAATAACCCTGATAAATGCTTCAATAATATTGAAAAAGGAAGAGTATGAGTATTCAACATTTCCGTG
TCGCCCTTATTCCCTTTTTTGCGGCATTTTGCCTTCCTGTTTTTGCTCACCCAGAAACGCTGGTGAAAGT
AAAAGATGCTGAAGATCAGTTGGGTGCACGAGTGGGTTACATCGAACTGGATCTCAACAGCGGTAAGATC
CTTGAGAGTTTTCGCCCCGAAGAACGTTTTCCAATGATGAGCACTTTTAAAGTTCTGCTATGTGGCGCGG
TATTATCCCGTATTGACGCCGGGCAAGAGCAACTCGGTCGCCGCATACACTATTCTCAGAATGACTTGGT
TGAGTACTCACCAGTCACAGAAAAGCATCTTACGGATGGCATGACAGTAAGAGAATTATGCAGTGCTGCC
ATAACCATGAGTGATAACACTGCGGCCAACTTACTTCTGACAACGATCGGAGGACCGAAGGAGCTAACCG
CTTTTTTGCACAACATGGGGGATCATGTAACTCGCCTTGATCGTTGGGAACCGGAGCTGAATGAAGCCAT
ACCAAACGACGAGCGTGACACCACGATGCCTGTAGCAATGGCAACAACGTTGCGCAAACTATTAACTGGC
GAACTACTTACTCTAGCTTCCCGGCAACAATTAATAGACTGGATGGAGGCGGATAAAGTTGCAGGACCAC
TTCTGCGCTCGGCCCTTCCGGCTGGCTGGTTTATTGCTGATAAATCTGGAGCCGGTGAGCGTGGTTCACG
CGGTATCATTGCAGCACTGGGGCCAGATGGTAAGCCCTCCCGTATCGTAGTTATCTACACGACGGGGAGT
CAGGCAACTATGGATGAACGAAATAGACAGATCGCTGAGATAGGTGCCTCACTGATTAAGCATTGGTAAC
TGTCAGACCAAGTTTACTCATATATACTTTAGATTGATTTAAAACTTCATTTTTAATTTAAAAGGATCTA
GGTGAAGATCCTTTTTGATAATCTCATGACCAAAATCCCTTAACGTGAGTTTTCGTTCCACTGAGCGTCA
GACCCCGTAGAAAAGATCAAAGGATCTTCTTGAGATCCTTTTTTTCTGCGCGTAATCTGCTGCTTGCAAA
CAAAAAAACCACCGCTACCAGCGGTGGTTTGTTTGCCGGATCAAGAGCTACCAACTCTTTTTCCGAAGGT
AACTGGCTTCAGCAGAGCGCAGATACCAAATACTGTTCTTCTAGTGTAGCCGTAGTTAGGCCACCACTTC
AAGAACTCTGTAGCACCGCCTACATACCTCGCTCTGCTAATCCTGTTACCAGTGGCTGCTGCCAGTGGCG
ATAAGTCGTGTCTTACCGGGTTGGACTCAAGACGATAGTTACCGGATAAGGCGCAGCGGTCGGGCTGAAC
GGGGGGTTCGTGCACACAGCCCAGCTTGGAGCGAACGACCTACACCGAACTGAGATACCTACAGCGTGAG
CTATGAGAAAGCGCCACGCTTCCCGAAGGGAGAAAGGCGGACAGGTATCCGGTAAGCGGCAGGGTCGGAA
CAGGAGAGCGCACGAGGGAGCTTCCAGGGGGAAACGCCTGGTATCTTTATAGTCCTGTCGGGTTTCGCCA
CCTCTGACTTGAGCGTCGATTTTTGTGATGCTCGTCAGGGGGGCGGAGCCTATGGAAAAACGCCAGCAAC
GCGGCCTTTTTACGGTTCCTGGCCTTTTGCTGGCCTTTTGCTCACATGTTCTTTCCTGCGTTATCCCCTG
ATTCTGTGGATAACCGTATTACCGCCTTTGAGTGAGCTGATACCGCTCGCCGCAGCCGAACGACCGAGCG
CAGCGAGTCAGTGAGCGAGGAAGCGGATGAGCGCCCAATACGCAAACCGCCTCTCACCGCGCGTTGGCCG
ATTCATTAATGCAGCTGGCACGACAGGTTTCCCGACTGGAAAGCGGGCAGTGAGCGCAACGCAAACCGCC
TCTCCCCGCGCGTTGGCCGATTCATTAATGCAGCTGGCACGACAGGTTTCCCGACTGGAAAGCGGGCAGT
GAGCGCAACGCAATTAATGTGAGTTAGCTCACTCATTAGGCACCCCAGGCTTTACACTTTATGCTTCCGG
CTCGTATGTTGTGTGGAATTGTGAGCGGATAACAATTTCACACAGGAAACAGCTATGACCATGATTACGC
CAAGGTCGACTTAACCCTAGAAAGATAATCATATTGTGACGTACGTTAAAGATAATCATGCGTAAAATTG
ACGCATGTGTTTTATCGGTCTGTATATCGAGGTTTATTTATTAATTTGAATAGATATTAAGTTTTATTAT
ATTTACACTTACATACTAATAATAAATTCAACAAACAATTTATTTATGTTTATTTATTTATTAAAAAAAA
ACAAAAACTCAAAATTTCTTCTATAAAGTAACAAAACTTTTAGCAGTGAAAAAAATGCTTTATTTGTGAA
ATTTGTGATGCTATTGCTTTATTTGTAACCATTATAAGCTGCAATAAACAAGTTAACAACAACAATTGCA
TTCATTTTATGTTTCAGGTTCAGGGGGAGGTGTGGGAGGTTTTTTAAAGCAAGTAAAACCTCTACAAATG
TGGTATGGCTGATTATGATCCTCTGGAGATTCATGCGCCAGGTTTTCTGGTCATGCACCACGTTCGTGGG
CCCTCAGGAACCTCCACGTCAGCGGTAACTGTGAAGCCCAGTCGCTCGTAAAAAGGAAGATTCCGGGGAG
CACTGGTTTCGAGGAACGCCGGCACGCCAGCCCGTTCCGCGGCCTCAACACCAGGAAGAACGACAGCGCT
TCCCAAACCTTTACCTTGGTGATCTGGGCTGACACCGACAGTGGCAAGAAACCACGCAGGCTCCTTTGGT
CTATGAGGAGCCAGCAAGCCCTCCATTTGCTGTTGTGCCGCCAACCTACTCCCTGACAGCTCGGCCATCC
GCGGACCTATTTCCGCGAACACTGCGCCGGCTTCGACGCTTTCCGGAGTAGTCCAGACCGCAACTGCGGC
ACCATCGTCCGCAACCCAAACTTTACCAATGTCCAGACCCACGCGCGTAAGAAACAGCTCTTGCAACTCA
GTTACCCTCTCTATGTGTCTGTCCGGATCTACGGTATGGCGGGTCGCTGGATAATCTGCAAATGCTGCGG
CAAGTGTTCGGACAGCCCGTGGTACATCGTCACGGGTAGCGAGCCTAACAGTGGGCTTATATTCCGTCAT
GGGGCCGGGGTTCTCCTCCACGTCGCCGGCCTGCTTCAGCAGGCTGAAGTTGGTGGCGCCGCTGCCCCCG
GGGAGCATGTCAAGGTCAAAATCGTCAAGAGCGTCAGCAGGCAGCATATCAAGGTCAAAGTCGTCAAGGG
CATCGGCTGGGAGCATGTCTAAGTCAAAATCGTCAAGGGCGTCGGTCGGCCCGCCGCTTTCGCACTTTAG
CTGTTTCTCCAGGCCACATATGATTAGTTCCAGGCCGAAAAGGAAGGCAGGTTCGGCTCCCTGCCGGTCG
AACAGCTCAATTGCTTGTTTCAGAAGTGGGGGCATAGAATCGGTGGTAGGTGTCTCTCTTTCCTCTTTTG
CTACTTGATGCTCCTGTTCCTCCAATACGCAGCCCAGTGTAAAGTGGCCCACGGCGGACAGAGCGTACAG
TGCGTTCTCCAGGGAGAAGCCTTGCTGACACAGGAACGCGAGCTGATTTTCCAGGGTTTCGTACTGTTTC
TCTGTTGGGCGGGTGCCGAGATGCACTTTAGCCCCGTCACGATGTGAGAGGAGAGCACAGCGGTATGACT
TGGCGTTGTTCCGCAGAAAGTCTTGCCATGACTCGCCTTCCAGGGGGCAGGAGTGGGTATGATGCCTGTC
CAGCATCTCGATTGGCAGGGCATCGAGCAGGGCCCGCTTGTTCTTCACGTGCCAGTACAGGGTAGGCTGC
TCAACTCCCAGCTTTTGAGCGAGTTTCCTTGTCGTCAGGCCTTCGATACCGACTCCATTGAGTAATTCCA
GAGCAGAGTTTATGACTTTGCTCTTGTCCAGTCTAGACATCTTATCGTCATCGTCTTTGTAATCCATGGT
GGCGGATCCCGCGTCACGACACCTGTGTTCTGGCGGCAAACCCGTTGCGAAAAAGAACGTTCACGGCGAC
TACTGCACTTATATACGGTTCTCCCCCACCCTCGGGAAAAAGGCGGAGCCAGTACACGACATCACTTTCC
CAGTTTACCCCGCGCCACCTTCTCTAGGCACCGGTTCAATTGCCGACCCCTCCCCCCAACTTCTCGGGCA
CTGTGGGCCATGTGCGCTCTGCCCCATGGTAATAGCCATGACTAATACGTAGATGTACTGCCAAGTAGGA
AAGTGCCATAAGGTCATGTACTGGGCATAATGCCAGGCGGGCCATTTACCGTCATTGACGTCAATAGGGG
GCGTACTTGGCATATGATACACTTGATGTACTGCCAAGTGGGCAGTTTACCGTAAATACTCCACCCATTG
ACGTCAATGGAAAGTGCCTATTGGCGTTACTATGGGAACATACGTCATTATTGACGTCAATGGGCGGGGG
TCGTTGGGCGGTCAGCCAGGCGGGCCATTTACCGTAAGTTATGTAACGCGGAACTCCATATATGGGCTAT
GAACTAATGACCCCGTAATTGATTACTATTAATAACTAGTCAATAATCAATGTCATAAGCTCTAATCGCA
TAATCGAGCTAAGAGCGATTAATATGCTTAGCTAGCTTAGCTAAGCTAGATTTCTCTATTCTCCCACAAT
ATATAGCAGCTATTAGCTTAGCAGTCCGAATACGATCGTCCACGATCCATAAGCGTAACACATTTGAGTA
GCGACTGACGGGCACCGGAGCCACTCGAGTGGAATTA
